>Addgene plasmid #36868 | pCR4-CTE | depositor full sequence | sequence record 46085 | pCR4-CTE sequence 4121 bps
AGCGCCCAATACGCAAACCGCCTCTCCCCGCGCGTTGGCCGATTCATTAATGCAGCTGGCACGACAGGTT
TCCCGACTGGAAAGCGGGCAGTGAGCGCAACGCAATTAATGTGAGTTAGCTCACTCATTAGGCACCCCAG
GCTTTACACTTTATGCTTCCGGCTCGTATGTTGTGTGGAATTGTGAGCGGATAACAATTTCACACAGGAA
ACAGCTATGACCATGATTACGCCAAGCTCAGAATTAACCCTCACTAAAGGGACTAGTCCTGCAGGTTTAA
ACGAATTCGCCCTTGGGCCCACACATCCCTCGGAGGCTGCGCCTGTCTTAGGTTGGAGTGATACATTTCT
TGTCACTATTACCCGTCATTGGATTAGGCAGTAGCTTTGACGGCCCTCCTGTCTTAGGTTAGTGAGAAAT
GTCACTCTCTTACCCGTCATTGGCTGTCCAGTCTTCTAGAAGGGCGAATTCGCGGCCGCTAAATTCAATT
CGCCCTATAGTGAGTCGTATTACAATTCACTGGCCGTCGTTTTACAACGTCGTGACTGGGAAAACCCTGG
CGTTACCCAACTTAATCGCCTTGCAGCACATCCCCCTTTCGCCAGCTGGCGTAATAGCGAAGAGGCCCGC
ACCGATCGCCCTTCCCAACAGTTGCGCAGCCTATACGTACGGCAGTTTAAGGTTTACACCTATAAAAGAG
AGAGCCGTTATCGTCTGTTTGTGGATGTACAGAGTGATATTATTGACACGCCGGGGCGACGGATGGTGAT
CCCCCTGGCCAGTGCACGTCTGCTGTCAGATAAAGTCTCCCGTGAACTTTACCCGGTGGTGCATATCGGG
GATGAAAGCTGGCGCATGATGACCACCGATATGGCCAGTGTGCCGGTCTCCGTTATCGGGGAAGAAGTGG
CTGATCTCAGCCACCGCGAAAATGACATCAAAAACGCCATTAACCTGATGTTCTGGGGAATATAAATGTC
AGGCATGAGATTATCAAAAAGGATCTTCACCTAGATCCTTTTCACGTAGAAAGCCAGTCCGCAGAAACGG
TGCTGACCCCGGATGAATGTCAGCTACTGGGCTATCTGGACAAGGGAAAACGCAAGCGCAAAGAGAAAGC
AGGTAGCTTGCAGTGGGCTTACATGGCGATAGCTAGACTGGGCGGTTTTATGGACAGCAAGCGAACCGGA
ATTGCCAGCTGGGGCGCCCTCTGGTAAGGTTGGGAAGCCCTGCAAAGTAAACTGGATGGCTTTCTTGCCG
CCAAGGATCTGATGGCGCAGGGGATCAAGCTCTGATCAAGAGACAGGATGAGGATCGTTTCGCATGATTG
AACAAGATGGATTGCACGCAGGTTCTCCGGCCGCTTGGGTGGAGAGGCTATTCGGCTATGACTGGGCACA
ACAGACAATCGGCTGCTCTGATGCCGCCGTGTTCCGGCTGTCAGCGCAGGGGCGCCCGGTTCTTTTTGTC
AAGACCGACCTGTCCGGTGCCCTGAATGAACTGCAAGACGAGGCAGCGCGGCTATCGTGGCTGGCCACGA
CGGGCGTTCCTTGCGCAGCTGTGCTCGACGTTGTCACTGAAGCGGGAAGGGACTGGCTGCTATTGGGCGA
AGTGCCGGGGCAGGATCTCCTGTCATCTCACCTTGCTCCTGCCGAGAAAGTATCCATCATGGCTGATGCA
ATGCGGCGGCTGCATACGCTTGATCCGGCTACCTGCCCATTCGACCACCAAGCGAAACATCGCATCGAGC
GAGCACGTACTCGGATGGAAGCCGGTCTTGTCGATCAGGATGATCTGGACGAAGAGCATCAGGGGCTCGC
GCCAGCCGAACTGTTCGCCAGGCTCAAGGCGAGCATGCCCGACGGCGAGGATCTCGTCGTGACCCATGGC
GATGCCTGCTTGCCGAATATCATGGTGGAAAATGGCCGCTTTTCTGGATTCATCGACTGTGGCCGGCTGG
GTGTGGCGGACCGCTATCAGGACATAGCGTTGGCTACCCGTGATATTGCTGAAGAGCTTGGCGGCGAATG
GGCTGACCGCTTCCTCGTGCTTTACGGTATCGCCGCTCCCGATTCGCAGCGCATCGCCTTCTATCGCCTT
CTTGACGAGTTCTTCTGAATTATTAACGCTTACAATTTCCTGATGCGGTATTTTCTCCTTACGCATCTGT
GCGGTATTTCACACCGCATCAGGTGGCACTTTTCGGGGAAATGTGCGCGGAACCCCTATTTGTTTATTTT
TCTAAATACATTCAAATATGTATCCGCTCATGAGATTATCAAAAAGGATCTTCACCTAGATCCTTTTAAA
TTAAAAATGAAGTTTTAAATCAATCTAAAGTATATATGAGTAAACTTGGTCTGACAGTTACCAATGCTTA
ATCAGTGAGGCACCTATCTCAGCGATCTGTCTATTTCGTTCATCCATAGTTGCCTGACTCCCCGTCGTGT
AGATAACTACGATACGGGAGGGCTTACCATCTGGCCCCAGTGCTGCAATGATACCGCGAGACCCACGCTC
ACCGGCTCCAGATTTATCAGCAATAAACCAGCCAGCCGGAAGGGCCGAGCGCAGAAGTGGTCCTGCAACT
TTATCCGCCTCCATCCAGTCTATTAATTGTTGCCGGGAAGCTAGAGTAAGTAGTTCGCCAGTTAATAGTT
TGCGCAACGTTGTTGCCATTGCTACAGGCATCGTGGTGTCACGCTCGTCGTTTGGTATGGCTTCATTCAG
CTCCGGTTCCCAACGATCAAGGCGAGTTACATGATCCCCCATGTTGTGCAAAAAAGCGGTTAGCTCCTTC
GGTCCTCCGATCGTTGTCAGAAGTAAGTTGGCCGCAGTGTTATCACTCATGGTTATGGCAGCACTGCATA
ATTCTCTTACTGTCATGCCATCCGTAAGATGCTTTTCTGTGACTGGTGAGTACTCAACCAAGTCATTCTG
AGAATAGTGTATGCGGCGACCGAGTTGCTCTTGCCCGGCGTCAATACGGGATAATACCGCGCCACATAGC
AGAACTTTAAAAGTGCTCATCATTGGAAAACGTTCTTCGGGGCGAAAACTCTCAAGGATCTTACCGCTGT
TGAGATCCAGTTCGATGTAACCCACTCGTGCACCCAACTGATCTTCAGCATCTTTTACTTTCACCAGCGT
TTCTGGGTGAGCAAAAACAGGAAGGCAAAATGCCGCAAAAAAGGGAATAAGGGCGACACGGAAATGTTGA
ATACTCATACTCTTCCTTTTTCAATATTATTGAAGCATTTATCAGGGTTATTGTCTCATGACCAAAATCC
CTTAACGTGAGTTTTCGTTCCACTGAGCGTCAGACCCCGTAGAAAAGATCAAAGGATCTTCTTGAGATCC
TTTTTTTCTGCGCGTAATCTGCTGCTTGCAAACAAAAAAACCACCGCTACCAGCGGTGGTTTGTTTGCCG
GATCAAGAGCTACCAACTCTTTTTCCGAAGGTAACTGGCTTCAGCAGAGCGCAGATACCAAATACTGTTC
TTCTAGTGTAGCCGTAGTTAGGCCACCACTTCAAGAACTCTGTAGCACCGCCTACATACCTCGCTCTGCT
AATCCTGTTACCAGTGGCTGCTGCCAGTGGCGATAAGTCGTGTCTTACCGGGTTGGACTCAAGACGATAG
TTACCGGATAAGGCGCAGCGGTCGGGCTGAACGGGGGGTTCGTGCACACAGCCCAGCTTGGAGCGAACGA
CCTACACCGAACTGAGATACCTACAGCGTGAGCTATGAGAAAGCGCCACGCTTCCCGAAGGGAGAAAGGC
GGACAGGTATCCGGTAAGCGGCAGGGTCGGAACAGGAGAGCGCACGAGGGAGCTTCCAGGGGGAAACGCC
TGGTATCTTTATAGTCCTGTCGGGTTTCGCCACCTCTGACTTGAGCGTCGATTTTTGTGATGCTCGTCAG
GGGGGCGGAGCCTATGGAAAAACGCCAGCAACGCGGCCTTTTTACGGTTCCTGGCCTTTTGCTGGCCTTT
TGCTCACATGTTCTTTCCTGCGTTATCCCCTGATTCTGTGGATAACCGTATTACCGCCTTTGAGTGAGCT
GATACCGCTCGCCGCAGCCGAACGACCGAGCGCAGCGAGTCAGTGAGCGAGGAAGCGGAAG
Features (pLannotate 1.2.2; 15 found; start..end, strand, type, name):
      2..94      +  CDS            lacI (fragment): lac repressor; lacI; The lac repressor binds to the lac operator to inhibit transcription in E. coli. This inhibition can be relieved by adding lactose or isopropyl-β-D-thiogalactopyranoside (IPTG).
    107..128     +  protein_bind   CAP binding site: CAP binding activates transcription in the presence of cAMP. E. coli catabolite activator protein
    143..173     +  promoter       lac promoter: promoter for the E. coli lac operon
    181..197     +  protein_bind   lac operator: The lac repressor binds to the lac operator to inhibit transcription in E. coli. This inhibition can be relieved by adding lactose or isopropyl-β-D-thiogalactopyranoside (IPTG). lac repressor encoded by lacI
    242..260     +  promoter       T3 promoter: promoter for bacteriophage T3 RNA polymerase
    494..512     -  promoter       T7 promoter: promoter for bacteriophage T7 RNA polymerase
    515..662     +  CDS            lacZα (fragment): LacZα fragment of β-galactosidase; lacZ fragment
    672..975     +  CDS            ccdB (fragment): CcdB, a bacterial toxin that poisons DNA gyrase; ccdB; Plasmids containing the ccdB gene cannot be propagated in standard E. coli strains.
   1023..1292    +  CDS            tnpA (fragment): TN5P_ECOLX - Also known as tnp. Experimental evidence at protein level: Swiss-Prot protein existence level 1. Mediates transposition of transposon Tn5 by a 'cut and paste' mechanism. First, the monomeric transposase binds the 19 bp inverted DNA repeats flanking the transposon. Then, dimerization of the DNA- bound transposase creates a synaptic DNA complex. After nicking of the first DNA strand, excision of the transposon proceeds through a series of intermediates. The transposase then mediates the insertion of the transposon at a new site by strand transfer. The activity of the wild- type tran
   1324..2118    +  CDS            NeoR/KanR: aminoglycoside phosphotransferase from Tn5; aph(3')-II (or nptII); confers resistance to neomycin, kanamycin, and G418 (Geneticin®)
   2139..2189    -  misc_feature   bom (fragment): basis of mobility region from pBR322
   2216..2275    +  promoter       AmpR promoter (fragment): bla
   2368..3228    -  CDS            AmpR: β-lactamase; bla; confers resistance to ampicillin, carbenicillin, and related antibiotics
   3229..3281    -  promoter       AmpR promoter (fragment): bla
   3352..3940    +  rep_origin     ori: high-copy-number ColE1/pMB1/pBR322/pUC origin of replication
