[The description below was written by a language model from this plasmid's Addgene catalogue record and pLannotate feature annotations shown in this document.]
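Description:
pCR4-CTE is a small bacterial cloning plasmid, about 4.1 kb, built on the Invitrogen pCR4 backbone and carrying a 154 bp insert: the constitutive transport element (CTE) of Mason-Pfizer monkey virus. It replicates in E. coli from a high-copy ColE1/pUC-type origin. The record lists ampicillin as the selection, consistent with the complete β-lactamase gene in the feature table. A full-length Tn5 aminoglycoside phosphotransferase (NeoR/KanR) gene is also annotated, so kanamycin resistance should be available as well, although the catalogue entry does not list it.

The annotation tool did not label the CTE itself. An unannotated stretch lies between the T3 promoter and the oppositely oriented T7 promoter, which is where the pCR4 cloning site sits, so the insert presumably occupies this gap. Upstream are the CAP binding site, lac promoter and lac operator, and downstream are fragments of lacZα and ccdB. In this backbone family the two are arranged as a lacZα-ccdB fusion, so that insertion of a fragment disrupts expression of the gyrase toxin and allows positive selection of recombinants. The flanking phage promoters would permit sequencing across the insert or in vitro transcription of either strand.

The CTE is a structured cis-acting RNA element that recruits cellular mRNA export machinery. This lets unspliced or intron-containing retroviral transcripts leave the nucleus without a viral factor such as HIV Rev. The plasmid has no eukaryotic promoter or expression cassette, so it is best viewed as a sequence-verified source of the CTE for subcloning into viral or mammalian expression vectors. The record does not state a specific intended application.
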