Addgene plasmid #36868: pCR4-CTE
Depositing lab: Mario Chin. Depositing organization: Temple University Health Sciences Center.
Backbone
  Vector backbone: pCR4
  Backbone manufacturer: Invitrogen
  Backbone size w/o insert (bp): 3968
  Total vector size (bp): 4122
Growth in bacteria
  Bacterial resistance: Ampicillin, 100 μg/mL
  Growth temperature: 37°C
  Growth strain: DH5alpha
  Copy number: High Copy
Gene/Insert
  Gene/Insert name: CTE (alt name: constitutive transport element from Mason-Pfizer monkey virus)
  Species: Mason-Pfizer monkey virus
  Insert size (bp): 154
Terms and licenses: Academic/Nonprofit Terms; Industry Terms: Not Available to Industry
How to cite: pCR4-CTE was a gift from Mario Chin (Addgene plasmid # 36868 ; http://n2t.net/addgene:36868 ; RRID:Addgene_36868)
