>Addgene plasmid #36868 | pCR4-CTE | addgene partial sequence | sequence record 50562 | M13pUC-fwd 5'-CCCAGTCACGACGTTGTAAAACG-3'
CTATAGGGCGAATTGAATTTAGCGGCCGCGAATTCGCCCTTCTAGAAGACTGGACAGCCAATGACGGGTA
AGAGAGTGACATTTCTCACTAACCTAAGACAGGAGGGCCGTCAAAGCTACTGCCTAATCCAATGACGGGT
AATAGTGACAAGAAATGTATCACTCCAACCTAAGACAGGCGCAGCCTCCGAGGGATGTGTGGGCCCAAGG
GCGAATTCGTTTAAACCTGCAGGACTAGTCCCTTTAGTGAGGGTTAATTCTGAGCTTGGCGTAATCATGG
TCATAGCTGTTTCCTGTGTGAAATTGTTATCCGCTCACAATTCCACACAACATACGAGCCGGAAGCATAA
AGTGTAAAGCCTGGGGTGCCTAATGAGTGAGCTAACTCACATTAATTGCGTTGCGCTCACTGCCCGCTTT
CCAGTCGGGAAACCTGTCGTGCCAGCTGCATTAATGAATCGGCCAACGCGCGGGGAGAGGCGGTTTGCGT
ATTGGGCGCTCTTCCGCTTCCTCGCTCACTGACTCGCTGCGCTCGGTCGTTCGGCTGCGGCGAGCGGTAT
CAGCTCACTCAAAGGCGGTAATACGGTTATCCACAGAATCAGGGGATAACGCAGGAAAGAACATGTGAGC
AAAAGGCCAGCAAAAGGCCAGGAACCGTAAAAAGGCCGCGTTGCTGGCGTTTTTCCATAGGCTCCGCCCC
CCTGACGAGCATCACAAAAATCGACGCTCAAGTCAGAGGTGGCGAAACCCGACAGGACTATAAAGATACC
AGGCGTTTCCCCCTGGAAGCTCCCTCGTGCGCTCTCCTGTTCCGACCCTGCCGCTTACCGGATACCTGTC
CGC
